>Addgene plasmid #233868 | pXD80ENSF9-Pct3-(–)-Eldh2(cHis6)-Accs(ElA2) | addgene full sequence | sequence record 465968 | Addgene NGS Result
GGCGGGCTGGCCGGCCTTCTAAAACAATTCATCCAGTAAAATATAATATTTTATTTTCTCCCAATCAGGC
TTGATCCCCAGTAAGTCAAAAAATAGCTCGACATACTGTTCTTCCCCGATATCCTCCCTGATCGACCGGA
CGCAGAAGGCAATGTCATACCACTTGTCCGCCCTGCCGCTTCTCCCAAGATCAATAAAGCCACTTACTTT
GCCATCTTTCACAAAGATGTTGCTGTCTCCCAGGTCGCCGTGGGAAAAGACAAGTTCCTCTTCGGGCTTT
TCCGTCTTTAAAAAATCATACAGCTCGCGCGGATCTTTAAATGGAGTGTCTTCTTCCCAGTTTTCGCAAT
CCACATCGGCCAGATCGTTATTCAGTAAGTAATCCAATTCGGCTAAGCGGCTGTCTAAGCTATTCGTATA
GGGACAATCCGATATGTCGATGGAGTGAAAGAGCCTGATGCACTCCGCATACAGCTCGATAATCTTTTCA
GGGCTTTGTTCATCTTCATACTCTTCCGAGCAAAGGACGCCATCGGCCTCACTCATGAGCAGATTGCTCC
AGCCATCATGCCGTTCAAAGTGCAGGACCTTTGGAACAGGCAGCTTTCCTTCCAGCCATAGCATCATGTC
CTTTTCCCGTTCCACATCATAGGTGGTCCCTTTATACCGGCTGTCCGTCATTTTTAAATATAGGTTTTCA
TTTTCTCCCACCAGCTTATATACCTTAGCAGGAGACATTCCTTCCGTATCTTTTACGCAGCGGTATTTTT
CGATCAGTTTTTTCAATTCCGGTGATATTCTCATTTTAGCCATGATGTTTAACTTTGTTTTAGGGCGACT
GCCCTGCTGCGTAACATCGTTGCTGCTCCATAACATCAAACATCGACCCACGGCGTAACGCGCTTGCTGC
TTGGATGCCCGAGGCATAGACTGTACCCCAAAAAAACAGTCATAACAAGCCATGAAAACCGCCACTGCGC
CGTTACCACCGCTGCGTTCGGTCAAGGTTCTGGACCAGTTGCGTGAGCGCATACGCTACTTGCATTACAG
CTTACGAACCGAACAGGCTTATGTCCACTGGGTTCGTGCCTTCATCCGTTTCCACGGTGTGCGTCACCCG
GCAACCTTGGGCAGCAGCGAAGTCGAGGCATTTCTGTCCTGGCTGGCGAACGAGCGCAAGGTTTCGGTCT
CCACGCATTCGAAACCGGTATCCCGCCGCCGCCGCCGGATACCGGTTTCGAATTGAGATTGCCACCTGAC
GTCTAAGAAACCATTATTATCATGACATTAACCTATAAAAATAGGCGTATCACGAGGCCCTTTCGTCTTC
AAGGCGAAAAAACCCCGCCGAAGCGGGGTTTTTTGCGAAATATAATGACCCTCTTGATAACCCAAGAGGG
CATTTTTTAGGAACGGTTATTTGATTATTAATCCGGCGGCAACTGAAACGATTCGGATCCTGTATTACTA
TTCTGAATTCGCGGCCGCTTCTAGATCTAGCGCTTGAATTTCGCGTACCGCTCTCGCGCAATTTCGAGTG
TCGAGTTCCTGACACGCTCAAAGCGTTCTTTGTCCTTCTGCCATAGGCTACGAACAGCAAGCCCACGCAC
CGAATTGAATATCAACCAAAGGATATCTTCTGCATCATCACGCGAAAGACCACGGCTCACCAGAACACCA
AGCCACATATCCTCGACGACAAACCGATTCCTCTCTACCGTGCGCTGAATACCCTCGCGTAACGCTGGGT
CCCGGTCGGCAGCCACAATCAAATCAAGGCTGATAGAGAAGTCATCGTCGAGGAAAAATTCGGCGGCGTC
GTCCAGCATTTGCTGGATGACGTCATCCTCTGGCTTCAATTTCGCTAATCGAGCCCGACTGCGTTCGGTG
ATCTGTTCGTAAAGCCATTCAAAAGTGGCAAGCAGAAGCTCAAGCTTTGTCGGGAAATGATGGCTCTGCG
CTCCTCTGGAGACACCAGCAGCACCGGGCACATCTGCGATCCGGAATCCCGCGTAACCTTTTTCCCGTAA
AACCCCCAGGGCCGCTGCAATCAACTTGCCCTGGGTCTCCATTGCGCGCTCTGCCTGTGTTCTTCTCTTT
GGACTCATGATCACCAGCGACCTGCTTTCGTTCGTCCGGGCATCACCCGGGTTACTATCTAGTATCAATA
ACTAGATTATTGGTTGAAACGTACTATGTCAAGCAGTTCTAAAGATTGACTCCAAACGGTCGCCTTGCTA
TGCTCGTTTCGTTTCCTCCGCACGCGCGCGAAAGGCTCCTTCACGGAGCCAATGTACGCAAAAAACCCCG
CTTCAGCGGGGTTTTTTCGCCAAAAAAAACCCCGCCCTGTCAGGGGCGGGGTTTTTTTTTTTAGGGCCCT
ACTGACTGTGAGCCCGCTCGATCAACGGATCGGTAAAATACGGGCGAAAAAGAGAATCCCGAGCTTTTTT
GTTGCCGCATAGCGTATAGTAAGCATGTGCCCTCGAGGTGAGGGCGAGTGTTGCGGCCAGTAACAAACAG
ACAATCTGGTCTGTTTGTATTATGCAGCACACAGTGTTACCTCCTCGGGGACGAGGAGAGGAAAGAGGAT
TTAAAATGGGTAAACTGCATATGTCGCGACGGGATTTCGTCAAAGTCTCGGTCGTGACAGGCGCGGCGTT
CGGCATCTCCGCGTTGGCTGAGCCGAGTTTGGCTGTTGCTGACGATGCCGTCGATAAGCCGGTGGGAGGT
GACATCAAGCGTATCCGAACAGGGTGTCGCGGCTGCGGCAAAATGGAATGCGGCGTTATCGCCGTAGTGC
AGAACGGGCGTGTCGTTCGGATGGAGGGCGACCCTACGGCGTTCCAGTCGATGGGGAACTGCTGCACCAA
ATCGCAAGCGGCCATTCAGGCGGCATACCATCCTGATCGTCTGCATTATCCTATGAAACGAACGAACGAC
AAGGAATCCGATGATCCCGGTTGGGTGCGTATTTCTTGGGATGAGGCCATGACCACGATCGTGTCGAAAT
TCGACGAGCTGCAAGCGCGCTACGGAGGCGAATCGCTGTTCGGCATGTGCGGCACGTCGCGCGTGTGGTG
CATGTTCGGAGCGTCCAACGGCATGTACCTGTGGGATTCGCCGAACATCGTGCAGGCGTGGCAGATCTGC
AAGGGCCCGCGCCATTTCGCCACTCTTATGTGCTCGAGCTTCGCCGACAGCTGGATGGAGACGGTTGCCC
ATCCTGATGTGTACGTGGCCTGGGGCGGTGCATCCGAGATGTCGAACTACGATGACAGCTGCCGCACCAC
TGTGGATGTGGCGACGCGCTCGACCACGCACATTTGCGTCGATCCGCGCGAAACGAACATGGGTAAAGAG
GCGGACTTCCAGCTGCACCTGCGACCCGGTACCGATGGGGCGATGGCGTTGGCTTGGACGAACGTCATCA
TTGAAAACAATCTGTACGACGAGTTGTTCACGAAGAAGTGGACCAACGGTCCGTTTCTCGTGTGCGAAGA
CATGGAGCCGACCGGCTGGACCGAGGCTTCGCCCATTGTCATGACCCCATTCGAACTCAAGACGCATTTG
CTGAAGGAATCGGATCTGCTGGAGGACGGAAGCCCAAAGCGTTTTATGGTTTGGGACAACCTTGCTGGGA
GGCTGACCTATTTCGATTCCGAAACCGGTTTTTGGGAAGGTGAGGAATGGACGAAGCCGACGGCCGGGAA
GGAAGCTTCGCAGGAGAATCTCGCGCCTGGCTTCCATCAAGGTTTTGTCATTGATCCTACTCCGTTCGAC
CCTGAAATAGATCCGGCGTTGTTTGGGGAATTCGAAGTGACGCTCAAAGACGGGTCGACGCATAAGGTGC
AGCCGGTGTTTCAAAAGTACGCCGATCGCTGCGCGGAATACACTCCTGAAGTCGCTGAGGAAATCACCGG
GGTTCCGGCCGATCAGATTCGTGCGGCGGCTATGGCTTACGGCACGCCCCTTCATCCGGAAAAGGGTTAT
GGCAATGGCGGTATTCAGTACATGCTGGCCACCGAGCATGCGAATACCGCCATCCAGAATGTGCGCGCGC
TTGATTATCTGACGGCCATCACGGGAAATTACGATACGCCGGGCGGTCAGCGTGCGTCAACGCGCGCTCC
CATCGAGGGCGGTCAGATGGGTTTTGCCAACAACGGTTCGGGCATGCCCATGCTTTCGCCGGGGCAGATG
GAGAAGATCTTAGGTCGCGATGAGATTCCGCTGCTGTATTGGTGGGGCATGTGGGCCGATGCTGCGGCTA
CGTGGAATGCGGTGCTCACCGGAGAACCGTATCCGGTCGTTGGCGCGTTCAATTCGTCGGGGAACTTCAT
GAACCAGTGCAACACCACCACGACATGGGAGGCTCTCAAGAAGCTCGATTTTTATGTGGAATGCAACCTG
TGGCACACTCCTGGCGGTGGTTTGTGCGACATCGTTTTGCCTGCCGCTCATTTCTTGGAGTTGTCCAGTC
CGCGTTCATCCCAGGGCGCTTCGGGCGCTATGGGCGCGACGGTCAAATGCATCGACCCGCCTGGTGAAGC
GAAGTTCGACGGCGAGATCATTCGCATGTTGTACGAATACAAAGGCCTCCCCTATAACGTTATTCCTGGT
TATCCTGAATATCCTAGCGTCGAGGAAATGCTGGACATGTCGGTGGCGGGTTTCGAGCCGAAGGGATGGA
AGGTATTCGAGCAGCGTTTCCAGGAACATGGCTGGTGGGATTGCAAGGAAACTGAACCGGAATTGTGGGG
AACGTATCGCCGCTACGAAACCGGTGCGAATCGCGCTCGCAATGCGGGTGGGTTCGTAGGTTCTCAAGGT
GATTGGCTTCCCGGGTTCTACACTCCGACAAAGAAGATCGAAATATGGTCTACGGTCATGGAGTCGTTCC
ATCCCGATGGCGAGTGGAATCTTCCCACGTATCGCGAACCACCGCACAGTCCTGTGAGCGATCCTGACAT
GTACAAAGAATACCCGCTGATCATCACTACGGGACGCCGCATTCCCGTGTACTTCCATTCCGAGCACCGG
CAGCTGCCGTGGTGTCGCGAGCAATGGCCGGTGCCGCGCGTGGAAATCAATCCAGACGATGCCGCCACGT
ATGGCATAGAACAGGGAGATTGGGTTTGGATTGAGACGCCATATGGGAAGATTCGCGAGGTTGCCGATTT
GTACTACGGGATCCGTCCCGGCACTATCAATTGCGAGCATCAGTGGTGGTTCCCGGAATTCAAGCAATCG
GGATCGGGCCACGAGCTATGCGCGGTCAACCACTTGATAGACAACTGGGCGCGCGATCCGCATTGCGGCG
CGTCTAACCTGCGTGCGTACCTCGGCAAGATATACAAGGCAACGCCCGAGAACTCCCCGTTCGGCAATCC
GGTGCCTTGCGACCACAACGGCGTTGAGATCATCCACGATGCTTCCGATCCTCGTCTCAAAGAATGGCTG
CCGACGTACGAAGGGAGGGAGGGCAGCAGCCATCACCATCACCATCACTAGGCCATGACCCAGTATGCTA
TTGTCACCGACTTGAATCGGTGCGTCGGGTGCTTGGCATGCGCTGTCGCATGCAAAGCCGTGAACGATGT
GCCCATTGGCAGTTTTTGGAACAAGGTTTTACGCATCGGGCCGAATGCTTCTATACAAGGTGCGCAGGAT
GCGGATTCTTATCTTTACTTCCTGCCCGTGCAGTGCCAGCACTGCGCCGACCCCGAGTGCGTGAAGGTGT
GCCCGACGGGCGCCTCGCACAAGCTTGAGGACGGCACGGTGCAGGTTGACAAGTCCAAGTGCATCGGCTG
CCAGTTCTGCGCGATGGCTTGTCCCTACAACGTTCGTTACTTGAACGAGCAGGAGCGCGTGGTTGAGAAG
TGCACCCTTTGCGAGCAGAAGATCGCCCAGGGCGAGCTGCCGCAATGCGTCAGCCAATGCGGTGGCATGG
CGCGCTTCTTCGGTGATTTGGATAAGGGCATCGAATCGTTCGAAGGTGCGGAAAACGGAACCGAGCGCAT
TGTTCTCGGGGAGTTCTGCAAGCCCTTCACGGATGAAGACGTGCACGTGCTGCCTAATGTGGGAAACAAT
CCGTCGGTGCGCTATATCCTGCGTGACCATGAATGGCAAGGAGGCGGTGAATAATGGAGCTCCAGTGGCC
TTTGATCGTGTTCACCACGCTGGTGGCGTGGAGCGCGGGGCTGTTCGGGACGCAGGCGCTGATGGCCGCG
TTCGGCGTCGGGAAGAAGGCGCAGGTCCCGGCCTGGATCGCGAGCGCCGTCCTTCTGGCCGTCGGCGGGA
TCGCGGTGTTCTTCCACCTCGAGCACTGGGAGCGCATCTTCAACGGCTTCGGCCACCTGACGAGCGGCAT
CACCCAGGAGCTGATCGCCATCGTCGTGCTGGCGGCCGTCGCCGTGGCCTACCTGGTCATGCTGCGCAAG
TCCGACGACGGCGCGAGCGTGCCGAAGTGGCTGGCGTGGCTGTCGGTCGCGCTGTCGGTCGCGCTGGTGG
CCGTGATGGCGCACTCGTACACGATGGCCGCGAGGCCGGCGTGGGATAGCGTGCTGTGGATCCTCTACGT
CCTGGGCAACGCCTGCGTGCTGGGACCGGCGACGTTCGCGTTCCTCATGGCCGCAGCGCCGCCCGCAGGT
CAGCCCGCCGGGCGCGCGGCCGACGCCGGGGCTCCCGCAGGCCTCGCTGCCCTCGTAGGCGCCGCCGCGA
ACGCCCTGGCCGCCCTCGCCTTCGCGATCTTCCTCCAGCTCTCCGCCGGCTCCTTCGCCGACGTCGGCTA
CTACTTCGACCCGACGCATCCGACCGAGGCCATGGCCGACGCCGCGGCGACGGTCGGCGCGCAAGCGCCC
CTGCTGTGGCTCGGCGCGGTCGCCGTCGGCGCTATCGTCCCGCTCGCGGCGGCCTTCATGGGCAGGCGCT
CCGGCAACTGGAGGCTCTGGGCCCCGGTGGCTATCATCGCCGCCCTGGCGGGCGCCGTCTGCATGCGCGT
GGCCTTCTACAACCTCGGCCTCAGCGTGTTCATGTTCTACTAGACTAGTCCGCTGGTTGCCACGACGCCC
TCGAAGTCTCCTTCGAGGGCGTTCTGTCGTTTGCAAGAAGGGTCTGGAGAGGCAAATCGCGCTCGAAGGG
GCTTCGAGGCCGGGGTAGGTCGGGAGGGTGGAATCCGGATGTTTCACGTGAAACATCCGTTCTTTTACGG
CCGGTGTTTCGCGTGAAACATTTTGCGGAAAGGACTCCTTCCCTTCCCGTGCGCCACCCCAACGCCCCGC
TCCTAGCGCTCGTACACCTGGTCGCAGTTGAGCAGATCCTTCATGGAGTGCCAGATCTGGTGCGGGTTGC
CCGGCGGGTTCTTGAGCGGCTTCATCGGATAGCGCTCCTGCGCGCCCGACAGCAGATCGACGGCGAACAC
TTCGTCGGACAGCTCGAGCGCGCCTTCCGGGCAGATGTCGGTGCAGCAGCGGCACTTCACGCAATCGACC
GGACGATGCGTCACGCCGATCGAGCCGTCCTCACCCGCGTACTTCGCGATGGCCCCGGTGGGGCAGAACG
TGGCGCACATCTGGCACGACGAGCACTTCTCGGGATCGATGATCACATGGCCCCACAAGCGCGTGTCCAT
GAGCACATCCTGCGGCTGCCCCAACGAATCGAGCGCGGCCAGCAAACGTTCGCGGCGGTCGGGAATGAAG
TGAGGCAGCGTGCCGTCCTTGCCCACCTTCACGAACCTCGGCTCCCGCCGCTCCTCCACACCCAATGCGT
CCTTGACGGCGTAGTCAGCCGTCACCGCCGCAACGTTCTTAGCCTCGTCCTTCATGCTGGAGAAGAAGCT
CCGACGGCTCGCGTCGTAGCCCTCGTCGCCCGCCCGGCGCACGGATGAGGGAAGCTTTTCCGCCAGGTCG
ATGCGCATATCGTTGTTCCAGGTTGCAAGCAGCGCGCTTGCCGTGTCGCACACAACCCGCGCCATCTCGA
AACCCGAGACATGCTCGCATTGCGCGCAGCGCGCCTGCACGAGGCTCACGCGGCGCACGCCCAACGCCGC
CAGCGTGACCAGCAGGCTCTCCTCCACGCGCCCCAGGCACGTGACGCCCACCACCTTCTCGGGGTCGTAC
AACCCGTCGGCCGCGGCAAGCAGCTGATCGCAGGCGATAACCACCTGTCCGTCGGCCACGTCAGCCGCCG
CGCGGCATGCTTGCAGAAGCTCGGCATCGTTCGGACGATGCGCTTCAAGCGCGCAGGTGGGACACACGGT
GGCGCAGGTTCCGCACCCGATGCACCGCTCGGGTTCGATGACCAGCTCGTTGTCGTCATAGGAGATGCAA
CCGCTCGTGCACACGTCGGCGCACTTCATGCACGTTGCGTTGCGATTGCGCACAATAGCGCAACGACCCT
GATGAACCGTAATGTCGGCGCTCTGAAGTTGTTCGAGCAGACCGAGGAAATTCGTCACGTGAGCCATGAC
TTCACCCTTTCTCGTCTACCCCCTTGCACCGCACAGTATAACCACTTTCGCCGTCTCACGCGAGAAAAAA
CGCGCTTGACACCTTCGACAGGCCTCCCTATCATGTGGCCTTGGGGAGTCCGCCGGCACGCTGATCGCGT
GCGAAGCGGACATTGTTTGCAAAAGTGGGAACCTCAGGGGTGAGGTTTCGCGGTGCTGTGCGCCGTAAGT
GCAAACAATGTCTGACGAGGGGCGGAACATGACTCACGATTCCACGAACCAGCATCTTTCTCTTGAGCCC
GACTACGACGGGTTCGATCCACTTGAAGATTTCGAAGACGATGCGACCGAGGTCGAAGGCCGTGCCGACG
AGTTCGTCGCCACGGTGAGCGCCGCCGAAGACGCGCTCGCTCACGACGCGATGGCACCCGCCACGCCCGC
CATCTGCGAAAAGCCCGCTGAAGAGCGCATCGCCGACTTGTTGGAGGCCATGGCGCCGCGCCGCACGGTG
CTGCTGGGCATCCTGGCCGCCTGCGCCGAGCCGCAGCCGGCATCCGCCGTGAACGCTCGCGTCGACGAGC
TGCAGGAGAACAACTTCTCGGTGTACAGCGCGGCCAACCTGTGCTCCTTGCTGGAGAAGGCGGGCGCCAT
CGAGCGCGTCACGGCCGAGGGCGAACCCGCGGAGGACATCGAAATCGAGCCACAGACCGTCGTCGTCGAC
GGCGTCGAATACCTGGAAGCCCGCGAACCCGTCGAGATCTACTGGCACATCACCGAGCCGGGCCGCGCGG
CGCTTGAGGCCGACAAACCGCTCGAGCGCCTGCGCGCCCTCCTGGACGAAGATGCCGCCTACGCGCCCAT
CTACCAGCGCATCCTCCGCTTGTGCACAGCAGACGGCGGCGCCACGACACCCGCCATCAACAACGCGGTC
GACCACAACCCGCTGGTGCAGAAGCCGCGCTTCTACGCGCCCCACTTCGTCGACCGCCTGGAGAAATGCG
ACGCGCTGGCCTGGAAGAAGGCGTGGTGCATCACCGACATCGGACGCGCCGGCCTCGATATGCTGGCAGA
CGTCGTAGACGAGAACGCGCCCGCCACCCAGCCCGAAACCCCCGCAACCCCTGATCCCGCCGCATCCAAG
GAGGACTAACCATGACCGAAGCAACCGCGCCCGCAACCGAGACCCTCGCCGACGAAGCGACCATGCAGGA
GCTCGTCAAACTGAACGAGCAGCGCGCCGCCACGTACGGCCTGCTGTCGCGCCTGTACCGCGTGGAGGTG
GACCAGCCCCTTCTCGACGAGCTGCGCAGCATGCGCTTCCCCGCCAAGACGGGCAACGAGAACGTGGACG
AGGGCTACCGCCTGCTGGCCACGTACCTGAGCAACACCTGGGACAACAGCGTCACCGACCTCGCCATCGA
CTACGTGCGCGTGTTCATCGGACACGGCATCGACGCGTTCTCGGCCGCCTACCCGTTCGAATCGGTGTAC
ACCTCCGAGAAGCGCCTGCTCATGCAGGAAGCACGCGACGAGGTGCTGGCCATCTACCGCAGCGCAGGCC
TCGACAAGCAGGACACATGGAAAGAGGGCGAGGATCATATCGCGCTCGAGCTGGAATTCGAGCAGATCAT
GGCCACGCGCACGGTCGAAGCGCTGCGCAAAGGCGACGAAGACGAGGCCGTCGCGCTGCTGACCACGCAG
AAGAACTTTCTCGAAGACCATCTGGCGGCATGGGCTCCCATGATGACCTCCGACATGAAGCGATTCGCGC
AAACCGACTTCTACCGGGGCTTGGCGTACTTGACGGACGGGTTCCTCCAAACCGACCAAACGTTCCTCGA
CGACGTGCTGGCCGAAGACTAACTGCACAGGATCGAAAGAAGGAGCGATGGACAACAAGCAGGAGAAAAC
CTACGCCGGCATGACGCGACGCACGCTGTGCCTGGGCGCAGGCGGCGCTGCGGTCATGCTAGGTCTAGGC
GGATTGAAGTACGCGGGATCGCAACCGCTCGTGCGCCCGCCGGGAGGCCAGGACGAGGAACGGCTCATCT
CGGCCTGCATCCGCTGCGAGAAGTGCTACGAGATCTGCCCGCGCGACGTCATCGCGCCCGCCCACCTCGA
GGACGGTGTGCTGAACATGCGCACCCCCACGTTCGACTTCTCGGCCAACTGGTGCGACTGGTGCGCCGAA
GAGCACGACGGCACCCCGTTGTGCGTGAGCGCCTGCCCCACCGAAGCGCTCAAGCTGCCCGACGACGCCA
CGGCCGAGAACACCATCATCGGCAAAGCCGTTATCAACACGGACTGGTGCTTGGCGTACAAGCTGATCGG
ATGCCGGTTTTGCTACGACGCCTGTCCCTACGAGGCCATGGAGCTCGACGAGAACAACCGCCCCGTCGTG
ATCGAGGACAAGTGCAACGGCTGCGGCGCGTGCGAGAGCGTGTGCGTCTCGCTGCAGAACGGCTCCATCT
CCGAAGGAGCCACCGCGCGCGCCATCGTCGTCCACCCGCTTGACGAAGTTGAAGGATAAGGTGCCCTCAT
GAAGAAGAACTCCAAGAAGCTGCGCACCCTCGTCGCACTGGCCATCGTGGCCGTCGTCGCCGTCGGCTTC
GTCACGAACGTCGGGATCGGCACCATGTCGGCACCGGGCATCTGGGACATCTCCATCCTATGCCCGCTGG
GCGCCTTGGGAACGATGCTCGCCTCCAAGATGATGGTGCCGCGCGCCGTAATCTCGCTGATCGTGATGGT
GCTGCTCATCGTTCTGTTCGCCCGCGCGTTCTGCGGATGGATTTGCCCCGTGCCGCTCGTGCAGAAGTTG
CGCGGCTTGTTCGCGAAGAAGCAACCCGTCGAACGCGGCGACGATGCCGATCCTGCCGCGGCGCCGCTCA
CGAAAGTCGAGATCGACGCGCTGGGCGTTTCATGCTCGAAGGGGTCGAAGAATGGCAGCGGATGCGCGTC
CTGCGCCTCCAAGCGCGGAGCCGCGCTCGATGCTCGCCACTTCGTGCTGGGCGGCGCGCTGGCGTCCACC
TTCATCTTTGGATTCCCGGTGTTCTGCCTCGTCTGCCCCATCGGACTCACGTTCGCCACCATCCTGCTGG
TCATCAACCTGTTCTCACACGGCGATGTCACCTGGTCGCTCATCGTGGTGCCCGCGCTGCTTATCGCCGA
GGTGCTGCTGTTCAAGAAGTGGTGCCATAAGCTGTGCCCGCTTTCGGCGTTCATGAGCCTGATCGCGAAG
GCGAACAAGACCTTCGTGCCCACGATCGACGATGCGAAGTGCCTGGAAACGGCGAAGGGCGGCGCGTGCG
GGGCCTGCGGCCGCGTCTGCGAGGAGGGCATCGACCCGCGCCACCCGCAGCTTTCGCAGGCGGCATGGAG
CGAGTGCACCAAGTGCCGCGCCTGCGTGGACGCATGCCCTGCGAACGCGATCACCATGCCGCTGCTGCCG
CGGCGAACGCCGTCTACCGCAGAACCTGTCGCCGTGCCAACGAACGCCGAGAAGATCGACGCGGAGAATG
CGCGCCCCGTTCCGTAAAGCCCCTCCTGCGCGACCCGGCTCGCAGCTGCAGCGGTCTGGTCGCGCATCCG
GAATCGGGCCGAGCCCGACCCCGGGCAAAAGGCGGCTTGGCAAGGGCTTTGGGGGACGAGCCGCCTTTTG
CCCGGGAGCGACATCCCCGCTCCCCCTCCCTGCGAAAAGAGGGATGCCGCTTCCGGCCTTCATCTGACAA
CCACGACGTGGGAGGACGAAAACCCATGGCATACGAAACGACAAGCGAATCGACCGAGGCCCTGCTCGTC
ACCGGAGGCGTCGGCACCGGCAAAACGCAACGTCTCGTCGAGCGCGCTGCCGCGCTGCTGGCCGAAAACG
CCGCCGCGGGCAACGTGCTCGTGCTGTGCGCGACGCCCCAGGCCGCACGCCTGTTCTCGGAGCGGTTGAC
AGCCCGCGTCGGTGCCAAGCGCGCTGCCGGCGCAACCGTCGCCACCGCACGCGCCTTAGCGCTCGACGTG
CTGGCCGACGACGGCGCGCGCCGCTGGTCGGGGCGCGAGCCGCGACTACTGACCGCCTTCGAAGAGACGT
TCCTCATGGAGGACATGAAGGTGAGCGGGCTGCGGCCGAAGCGGCTGCGCGAGATGCTCAAGTTCTTCTA
CCGCTCGTGGACCGAGCTGGCGGACGACGATCCCGATTGGCTGCTACCGGGCGAGGAGGCCGATGTCCAT
ACGCTGTTGAAAGAGAACCTGGTCTTCATGCGCGCCGTCATAGAACCCGAAGCGGCGAACCTTGCTGCAC
GCTACCTCCGAGAACACGACGAAGCGCGGGCGGCGCATTCCTACGCGCACGTGCTGATGGACGACTACGC
CTGCGCAAGCCGTGCCTCGCAGACGCTGGCGAATCTCGTCGCAACCTGCTCGATCACCGTGGCGGGCGAC
GCGGAAACCTGCATCGAGACATACGATTCGTACCCCTATGCCGCCGGAATCGACGAATTCCTCGCAACGC
ATCCCGATGCTGCTTGCGAGCACCTGGATGCCGACGCGCCCGATGCCGTCGAACGGGTCGCTCTGGCAAG
CGACACGCCCGAAGCCGAGTTCGAACAGGTGGCGCGCACGGTGGCCGAAGCCGTCGCCGCAGGAACGCCC
GCACGGCAGATCGTCGTGGCCGTACCGAACAGCGTGTGGTCGCGCAACATCGCAACCGCTTTGCACGCAC
GAGGCGTGCCAACCGAAGCGCTCGCCATCTCGCAGCCCCTGCGCGGCGACGTGCGGGACAACGCCCGCTG
CACGCCTGCGCGCATCGCCACGGCCCTCAACCTCGTGGCGAACCCAGACGACACCGCGGCTTGGCGGTGC
TGGTGTGGATTCGGCGACTACCTGGTGAACAGCGCGGCTTTCGCCAGCCTGCGGACTTGCGCGAAGGAGC
GCAGTATCGGCCTCGTGGACGCTTTGGAGATGCTAAGCGAAAACGACTGCGAGCACGTAGTGGGCGCGCA
ACGCGTGGCGACCGCCTACAAGGACGGTCGCGCGCTCATCGAGCAGGTACGAGGATTGCGGGGCACGGCA
CTGCTGGACGAGCTGACGCGCATCGTCACCGACGGAGCGGAATCCCAAGCGCCCGCCGTTCTGCGCGAGC
TCTGCCTCGAGCACGGCAACGCAGCCGATGAAAACCCGGAAAGCCTTTACGATGCCGATGCTGCGGCGAT
GGCGCGGCGCATGGCCGAGCGCCTGCTCGCGCCCACGCTGGAGGTTGCCGACGCGGTAGCCGTCGTCCCC
TACGACTTCGCCTGCGGCTTCTCGCCCGACCTGCTGATCGTCGCCGGCTTCGTGAACGGTTTCATCCCCT
CCCGCGACTATTTCGACGCCACGGTGACCCCGCCCGAGCGCCAGGAGAAGATGCGCGCCGTCGACGAACG
ACGCGTGCGCGCGCTCACAGGAAAGGCCGGCCGCGCGGTGGCGCTGTCGTACTTCACGTCCACCGACCTC
GAAAGCGCCGGCAAGCTGAAGCTCAAGATCAGTCGCATCCGCCTCAAGAACGGTATCCGCACCTGCACTA
TAGAGCCCAGCCTATTCCTGGAGCAAATCGCAGCGCAGGAGTAGCGACTCACACTGGCTCACCTTCGGGT
GGGCCTTTCTGCGTTTATATACTAGAGAGAGAATATAAAAAGCCAGATTATTAATCCGGCTTTTTTATTA
TTTAATTCCTGTTATAAAAAAAGGATCAATTTTGAACTCTCTCCCAAAGTTGATCCCTTAACGATCCCTG
CAGGAGAAGGCCATCCTGACGGATGGCCTTTTTGAAGCTTTCTAGAATCGGGGGCCCCCGGGGGGATTCT
AGAACAATGGAAGTCCTCGTCTCGCCCTCGAATTAGCCCGCTTAATGAGCGGGCTTTTTTTGAATTAATT
CTCGCGAGCTGGCACGACAGGTTTCCCGACTGGAAAGCGGGCAGTGAGCGCAACGCAATTAATGTAAGTT
AGCGCGAATTGCAAGCTGGCCGACGCGCTGGGCTACGTCTTGCTGGCGTTCGGGAGCAGAAGAGCATACA
TCTGGAAGCAAAGCCAGGAAAGCGGCCTATGGAGCTGTGCGGCAGCGCTCAGTAGGCAATTTTTCAAAAT
ATTGTTAAGCCTTTTCTGAGCATGGTATTTTTCATGGTATTACCAATTAGCAGGAAAATAAGCCATTGAA
TATAAAAGATAAAAATGTCTTGTTTACAATAGAGTGGGGGGGGTCAGCCTGCCGCCTTGGGCCGGGTGAT
GTCGTACTTGCCCGCCGCGAACTCGGTTACCGTCCAGCCCAGCGCGACCAGCTCCGGCAACGCCTCGCGC
ACCCGCTGGCGGCGCTTGCGCATGGTCGAACCACTGGCCTCTGACGGCCAGACATAGCCGCACAAGGTAT
CTATGGAAGCCTTGCCGGTTTTGCCGGGGTCGATCCAGCCACACAGCCGCTGGTGCAGCAGGCGGGCGGT
TTCGCTGTCCAGCGCCCGCACCTCGTCCATGCTGATGCGCACATGCTGGCCGCCACCCATGACGGCCTGC
GCGATCAAGGGGTTCAGGGCCACGTACAGGCGCCCGTCCGCCTCGTCGCTGGCGTACTCCGACAGCAGCC
GAAACCCCTGCCGCTTGCGGCCATTCTGGGCGATGATGGATACCTTCCAAAGGCGCTCGATGCAGTCCTG
TATGTGCTTGAGCGCCCCACCACTATCGACCTCTGCCCCGATTTCCTTTGCCAGCGCCCGATAGCTACCT
TTGACCACCATGGCATCAGCGGTGACGGCCTCCCACTTGGGTTCCAGGAACAGCCGGAGCTGCCGTCCGC
CTTCGGTCTTGGGTTCCGGGCCAAGCACTAGGCCATTAGGCCCAGCCATGGCCACCAGCCCTTGCAGGAT
GCGCAGATCATCAGCGCCCAGCGGCTCCGGGCCGCTGAACTCGATCCGCTTGCCGTCGCCGTAGTCATAC
GTCACGTCCAGCTTGCTGCGCTTGCGCTCGCCCCGCTTGAGGGCACGGAACAGGCCGGGGGCCAGACAGT
GCGCCGGGTCGTGTCGGACGTGGCTGAGGCTGTGCTTGTTCTTAGGCTTCACCACGGGGCACCCCCTTGC
TCTTGCGCTGCCTCTCCAGCACGGCGGGCTTGAGCACCCCGCCGTCATGCCGCCTGAACCACCGATCAGC
GAACGGTGCGCCATAGTTGGCCTTGCTCACACCGAAGCGGACGAAGAACCGGCGCTGGTCGTCGTCCACA
CCCCATTCCTCGGCCTCGGCGCTGGTCATGCTCGACAGGTAGGACTGCCAGCGGATGTTATCGACCAGTA
CCGAGCTGCCCCGGCTGGCCTGCTGCTGGTCGCCTGCGCCCATCATGGCCGCGCCCTTGCTGGCATGGTG
CAGGAACACGATAGAGCACCCGGTATCGGCGGCGATGGCCTCCATGCGACCGATGACCTGGGCCATGGGG
CCGCTGGCGTTTTCTTCCTCGATGTGGAACCGGCGCAGCGTGTCCAGCACCATCAGGCGGCGGCCCTCGG
CGGCGCGCTTGAGGCCGTCGAACCACTCCGGGGCCATGATGTTGGGCAGGCTGCCGATCAGCGGCTGGAT
CAGCAGGCCGTCAGCCACGGCTTGCCGTTCCTCGGCGCTGAGGTGCGCCCCAAGGGCGTGCAGGCGGTGA
TGAATGGCGGTGGGCGGGTCTTCGGCGGGCAGGTAGATCACCGGGCCGGTGGGCAGTTCGCCCACCTCCA
GCAGATCCGGCCCGCCTGCAATCTGTGCGGCCAGTTGCAGGGCCAGCATGGATTTACCGGCACCACCGGG
CGACACCAGCGCCCCGACCGTACCGGCCACCATGTTGGGCAAAACGTAGTCCAGCGGTGGCGGCGCTGCT
GCGAACGCCTCCAGAATATTGATAGGCTTATGGGTAGCCATTGATTGCCTCCTTTGCAGGCAGTTGGTGG
TTAGGCGCTGGCGGGGTCACTACCCCCGCCCTGCGCCGCTCTGAGTTCTTCCAGGCACTCGCGCAGCGCC
TCGTATTCGTCGTCGGTCAGCCAGAACTTGCGCTGACGCATCCCTTTGGCCTTCATGCGCTCGGCATATC
GCGCTTGGCGTACAGCGTCAGGGCTGGCCAGCAGGTCGCCGGTCTGCTTGTCCTTTTGGTCTTTCATATC
AGTCACCGAGAAACTTGCCGGGGCCGAAAGGCTTGTCTTCGCGGAACAAGGACAAGGTGCAGCCGTCAAG
GTTAAGGCTGGCCATATCAGCGACTGAAAAGCGGCCAGCCTCGGCCTTGTTTGACGTATAACCAAAGCCA
CCGGGCAACCAATAGCCCTTGTCACTTTTGATCAGGTAGACCGACCCTGAAGCGCTTTTTTCGTATTCCA
TAAAACCCCCTTCTGTGCGTGAGTACTCATAGTATAACAGGCGTGAGTACCAACGCAAGCACTACATGCT
GAAATCTGGCCCGCCCCTGTCCATGCCTCGCTGGCGGGGTGCCGGTGCCCGTGCCAGCTCGGCCCGCGCA
AGCTGGACGCTGGGCAGACCCATGACCTTGCTGACGGTGCGCTCGATGTAATCCGCTTCGTGGCCGGGCT
TGCGCTCTGCCAGCGCTGGGCTGGCCTCGGCCATGGCCTTGCCGATTTCCTCGGCACTGCGGCCCCGGCT
GGCCAGCTTCTGCGCGGCGATAAAGTCGCACTTGCTGAGGTCATCACCGAAGCGCTTGACCAGCCCGGCC
ATCTCGCTGCGGTACTCGTCCAGCGCCGTGCGCCGGTGGCGGCTAAGCTGCCGCTCGGACAGTTCGAGGC
TGGCCAGCCTGCGGGCCTTCTCCTGCTGCCGCTGGGCCTGCTCGATCTGCTGGCCAGCCTGCTGCACCAG
CGCCGGGCCAGCGGTGGCGGTCTTGCCCTTGGATTCACGCAGCAGCACCCACGGCTGATAACCGGCGCGG
GTGGTGTGCTTGTCCTTGCGGTTGGTGAAGCCCGCCAAGCGGCCATAGTGGCGGCTGTCGGCGCTGGCCG
GGTCGGCGTCGTACTCGCTGGCCAGCGTCCGGGCAATCTGCCCCCGAAGTTCACCGCCTGCGGCGTCGGC
CACCTTGACCCATGCCTGATAGTTCTTCGGGCTGGTTTCCACTACCAGGGCAGGCTCCCGGCCCTCGGCT
TTCATGTCATCCAGGTCAAACTCGCTGAGGTCGTCCACCAGCACCAGACCATGCCGCTCCTGCTCGGCGG
GCCTGATATACACGTCATTGCCCTGGGCATTCATCCGCTTGAGCCATGGCGTGTTCTGGAGCACTTCGGC
GGCTGACCATTCCCGGTTCATCATCTGGCCGGTGGTGGCGTCCCTGACGCCGATATCGAAGCGCTCACAG
CCCATGGCCTTGAGCTGTCGGCCTATGGCCTGCAAAGTCCTGTCGTTCTTCATCGGGCCACCAAGCGCAG
CCAGATCGAGCCGTCCTCGGTTGTCAGTGGCGTCAGGTCGAGCAAGAGCAACGATGCGATCAGCAGCACC
ACCGTAGGCATCATGGAAGCCAGCATCACGGTTAGCCATAGCTTCCAGTGCCACCCCCGCGACGCGCTCC
GGGCGCTCTGCGCGGCGCTGCTCACCTCGGCGGCTACCTCCCGCAACTCTTTGGCCAGCTCCACCCATGC
CGCCCCTGTCTGGCGCTGGGCTTTCAGCCACTCCGCCGCCTGCGCCTCGCTGGCCTGCTGGGTCTGGCTC
ATGACCTGCCGGGCTTCGTCGGCCAGTGTCGCCATGCTCTGGGCCAGCGGTTCGATCTGCTCCGCTAACT
CGTTGATGCCTCTGGATTTCTTCACTCTGTCGATTGCGTTCATGGTCTATTGCCTCCCGGTATTCCTGTA
AGTCGATGATCTGGGCGTTGGCGGTGTCGATGTTCAGGGCCACGTCTGCCCGGTCGGTGCGGATGCCCCG
GCCTTCCATCTCCACCACGTTCGGCCCCAGGTGAACACCGGGCAGGCGCTCGATGCCCTGCGCCTCAAGT
GTTCTGTGGTCAATGCGGGCGTCGTGGCCTGCCCGCTCTAATGCCCGGTTGGCATGGTCGGCCCATGCCT
CGCGGGTCTGCTCAAGCCATGCCTTGGGCTTGAGCGCTTCGGTCTTCTGTGCCCCGCCCTTCTCCGGGGT
CTTGCCGTTGTACCGCTTGAACCACTGAGCGGCGGGCCGCTCGATGCCGTCATTGATCCGCTCGGAGATC
ATCAGGTGGCAGTGCGGGTTCTCGCCGCCACCGGCATGGATGGCCAGCGTATACGGCAGGCGCTCGGCAC
CGGTCAGGTGCTGGGCGAACTCGGACGCCAGCGCCTTCTGCTGGTCGAGGGTCAGCTCGACCGGCAGGGC
AAATTCGACCTCCTTGAACAGCCGCCCATTGGCGCGTTCATACAGGTCGGCAGCATCCCAGTAGTCGGCG
GGCCGCTCGACGAACTCCGGCATGTGCCCGGATTCGGCGTGCAAGACTTCATCCATGTCGCGGGCATACT
TGCCTTCGCGCTGGATGAAGTCGGCCTTGGCCCTGGCCGATTGGCCGCCCGACCTGCTGCCGGTTTTCGC
CGTAAGGTGATAAATCGCCATGCTGCCTCGCTGTTGCTTTTGCTTTTCGGCTCCATGCAATGGCCCTCGG
AGAGCGCACCGCCCGAAGGGTGGCCGTTAGGCCAGTTTCTCGAAGAGAAACCGGTAAGTGCGCCCTCCCC
TACAAAGTAGGGTCGGGATTGCCGCCGCTGTGCCTCCATGATAGCCTACGAGACAGCACATTAACAATGG
GGTGTCAAGATGGTTAAGGGGAGCAACAAGGCGGCGGATCGGCTGGCCAAGCTCGAAGAACAACGAGCGC
GAATCAATGCCGAAATTCAGCGGGTGCGGGCAAGGGAACAGCAGCAAGAGCGCAAGAACGAAACAAGGCG
CAAGGTGCTGGTGGGGGCCATGATTTTGGCCAAGGTGAACAGCAGCGAGTGGCCGGAGGATCGGCTCATG
GCGGCAATGGATGCGTACCTTGAACGCGACCACGACCGCGCCTTGTTCGGTCTGCCGCCACGCCAGAAGG
ATGAGCCGGGCTGAATGATCGACCGAGACAGGCCCTGCGGGGCTGCACACGCGCCCCCACCCTTCGGGTA
GGGGGAAAGGCCGCTAAAGCGGCTAAAAGCGCTCCAGCGTATTTCTGCGGGGTTTGGTGTGGGGTTTAGC
GGGCTTTGCCCGCCTTTCCCCCTGCCGCGCAGCGGTGGGGCGGTGTGTAGCCTAGCGCAGCGAATAGACC
AGCTATCCGGCCTCTGGCCGGGCATATTGGGCAAGGGCAGCAGCGCCCCACAAGGGCGCTGATAACCGCG
CCTAGTGGATTATTCTTAGATAATCATGGATGGATTTTTCCAACACCCCGCCAGCCCCCGCCCCTGCTGG
GTTTGCAGGTTTGGGGGCGTGACAGTTATTGCAGGGGTTCGTGACAGTTATTGCAGGGGGGCGTGACAGT
TATTGCAGGGGTTCGTGACAGTTAGTACGGGAGTGACGGGCACTGGCTGGCAATGTCTAGCAACGGCAGG
CATTTCGGCTGAGGGTAAAAGAACTTTCCGCTAAGCGATAGACTGTATGTAAACACAGTATTGCAAGGAC
GCGGAACATGCCTCATGTGGCGGCCCTCGCGAGAATTAATTCAGATAAAAAAAATCCTTAGCTTTCGCTA
AGGATGATTTCTAGCGATGACCCTGCTGATTGGTTCGCTGACCGTAGACTGGTTGGCTTGGTTTCATCAG
CCATCCGCTTGCCCTCATCTGTTACGCCGGCGGTAGCCGGCCAGCCTCGCAGAGCAGGATTCCCGTTGAG
CACCGCCAGGTGCGAATAAGGGACAGTGAAGAAGGAACACCCGCTCGCGGGTGGGCCTACTTCACCTATC
CTGCCCGGCTGACGCCGTTGGATACACCAAGGAAAGTCTACACGAACCCTTTGGCAAAATCCTGTATATC
GTGCGACATCGCGCGCGCGCGCGCGGATGCTAGCGGCGCGCCAAAAAAAAGCCCGCTCATTA
Features (pLannotate 1.2.2; 23 found; start..end, strand, type, name):
     19..813     -  CDS            KanR: aminoglycoside phosphotransferase; aphA-3; confers resistance to kanamycin
    820..876     -  CDS            GmR (fragment): gentamycin acetyltransferase; aacC1; confers resistance to gentamycin
   1052..1075    -  promoter       Pc promoter (fragment): intI1 (promoter lies within the coding sequence); class 1 integron promoter
   1055..1198    -  CDS            YPR2_ECOLX (fragment): Protein predicted: Swiss-Prot protein existence level 4. From Escherichia coli.
   1475..1494    +  misc_feature   BioBrick prefix: BioBrick prefix for parts that start with "ATG"
   1497..2108    -  CDS            CymR: cumate repressor (Mullick et al., 2006); cymR from Pseudomonas putida
   2512..2539    +  protein_bind   CuO: CymR-binding P2 operator sequence from the p-cmt operon of Pseudomonas putida (Mullick et al., 2006) CymR
   2596..5481    +  CDS            dadH (fragment): DADH_EGGLN - Experimental evidence at protein level: Swiss-Prot protein existence level 1. Involved in drug metabolism, as part of an interspecies gut bacterial pathway for Levodopa (L-dopa) metabolism, acting on dopamine produced by Enterecoccus L-dopa decarboxylase. Removes the para hydroxyl group of dopamine to produce m-tyramine (3-tyramine). It is possible that dopamine dehydroxylation influences the multiple side effects of L-dopa administration linked to dopamine production in the treatment of Parkinson's disease. From Eggerthella lenta (Eubacterium lentum).
   5491..5508    +  CDS            7xHis (fragment): 6xHis affinity tag
   5521..5973    +  CDS            phsB (fragment): PHSB_SALTY - Experimental evidence at protein level: Swiss-Prot protein existence level 1. Component of the PhsABC thiosulfate reductase that catalyzes the reduction of thiosulfate to sulfite and hydrogen sulfide, with menaquinol as the sole electron donor. Proton motive force (PMF) is required to drive transmembrane electron transfer within the reductase. The PhsB subunit transfers electrons between PhsC and PhsA. From Salmonella typhimurium (strain LT2 / SGSC1412 / ATCC 700720).
  14056..14083   +  terminator     T7Te terminator: phage T7 early transcription terminator
  14215..14242   +  terminator     rrnB T2 terminator: transcription terminator T2 from the E. coli rrnB gene
  14357..14397   +  CDS            lacI (fragment): lac repressor; lacI; The lac repressor binds to the lac operator to inhibit transcription in E. coli. This inhibition can be relieved by adding lactose or isopropyl-β-D-thiogalactopyranoside (IPTG).
  14674..15525   -  CDS            RSF1010 RepC (fragment): replication protein C of the broad-host-range plasmid RSF1010 (Scholz et al., 1989); repC
  15512..16351   -  CDS            RSF1010 RepA: replication protein A of the broad-host-range plasmid RSF1010 (Scholz et al., 1989); repA
  16343..16417   -  ncRNA          Plasmid R1162: Accession: RF00043 - R1162-like plasmid antisense RNA
  16865..18991   -  CDS            mobA: MOBA2_ECOLX - Also known as repB. Experimental evidence at protein level: Swiss-Prot protein existence level 1. Part of the relaxosome complex that is responsible for plasmid transfer during conjugation. Locally unwinds DNA and catalyzes the cleavage of one of the DNA strands at oriT. The cleaved strand is then transferred through the dedicated type IV secretion apparatus. MobA remains covalently linked at the 5' end of the strand, and once in the recipient cell, it probably catalyzes the rejoining of the two ends of the strand, re-forming the circular plasmid DNA. The primase activity of MobA
  19072..19159   -  oriT           RSF1010 oriT: origin of transfer of the broad-host-range plasmid RSF1010 (Scholz et al., 1989)
  19190..19471   +  CDS            mobC: MOBC_ECOLX - Protein predicted: Swiss-Prot protein existence level 4. This protein is essential to promote the specific transfer of the plasmid in the presence of conjugative plasmids. From Escherichia coli.
  19501..19895   +  rep_origin     RSF1010 oriV: replication origin of the broad-host-range plasmid RSF1010; requires the RSF1010 RepA/B/C proteins for replication (Scholz et al., 1989)
  20060..20101   -  terminator     bacterial terminator: putative bacterial transcription terminator
  20139..20164   -  CDS            traJ (fragment): oriT-recognizing protein; traJ
  20197..20306   -  oriT           oriT: incP origin of transfer
