[The description below was written by a language model from this plasmid's Addgene catalogue record and pLannotate feature annotations shown in this document.]
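Description:
pXD80ENSF9-Pct3-(–)-Eldh2(cHis6)-Accs(ElA2) is a large (about 20.4 kb), low-copy bacterial expression plasmid built on the pXD68Kan2 backbone and designed to produce an Eggerthella lenta enzyme in the gut actinobacterium Gordonibacter urolithinfaciens DSM 27213. The backbone carries the broad-host-range RSF1010 replicon: oriV together with repA, repC and mobA/repB, plus the R1162-type antisense RNA. This allows maintenance both in E. coli cloning strains and in non-model hosts. Mobilisation functions are also present (RSF1010 oriT, mobA and mobC, and a separate IncP oriT with a traJ fragment), so the plasmid should be transferable by conjugation from a suitable donor, although the record does not state how it is delivered. Selection is by kanamycin through the aphA-3 aminoglycoside phosphotransferase; the small gentamicin-resistance and integron promoter fragments nearby appear to be remnants of earlier cassettes.

The payload is (–)-Eldh2, the (–)-dihydroxyenterolactone dehydroxylase 2 from E. lenta strain A2 (locus C1858_02810), carrying a C-terminal His6 tag. The annotation software labels this roughly 2.9 kb reading frame as a fragment of dopamine dehydroxylase (dadH), reflecting homology to that related E. lenta enzyme rather than identity. Expression is cumate-inducible: a divergently oriented cymR gene supplies the repressor, which binds the CuO operator upstream of the insert until cumate relieves repression. Downstream lies a phsB-like reading frame, resembling an electron-transfer subunit, followed by about 8 kb of unannotated sequence. This region presumably corresponds to the "Accs" accessory genes from strain A2 named in the plasmid title, though the record does not itemise them. T7Te and rrnB T2 terminators close the region. The construct is intended for purification of the His-tagged dehydroxylase.
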