Addgene plasmid #233868: pXD80ENSF9-Pct3-(–)-Eldh2(cHis6)-Accs(ElA2)
Purpose: Expresses His-tagged Eggerthella lenta A2 (–)-Eldh2 with a cumate inducible promoter in Gordonibacter urolithinfaciens DSM 27213 for protein purification
Depositing lab: Emily Balskus. Depositing organization: Harvard University. Publication: Enantiocomplementary Gut Bacterial Enzymes Metabolize Dietary Polyphenols. Dong X, Bae M, Le C, Aguilar Ramos MA, Balskus EP. J Am Chem Soc. 2025 Mar 5;147(9):7231-7244. doi: 10.1021/jacs.4c09892. Epub 2025 Feb 24. PubMed 39993729.
Backbone
  Vector backbone: pXD68Kan2
  Vector type: Bacterial Expression
Growth in bacteria
  Bacterial resistance: Kanamycin, 50 μg/mL
  Growth temperature: 37°C
  Growth strain: DH5alpha
  Copy number: Low Copy
Gene/Insert
  Gene/Insert name: (–)-Eldh2 (alt names: (–)-dihydroxyenterolactone dehydroxylase 2; C1858_02810)
  Species: Eggerthella lenta
  Tag / fusion protein: His (C terminal on insert)
Terms and licenses: Academic/Nonprofit Terms; Industry Terms: Not Available to Industry
How to cite: pXD80ENSF9-Pct3-(–)-Eldh2(cHis6)-Accs(ElA2) was a gift from Emily Balskus (Addgene plasmid # 233868 ; http://n2t.net/addgene:233868 ; RRID:Addgene_233868)
